Addgene plasmid #76414: PIK3C2A gRNA (BRDN0001149181)
Purpose: 3rd generation lentiviral gRNA plasmid targeting human PIK3C2A
Depositing lab: John Doench & David Root. Depositing organization: Broad Institute. Publication: Optimized sgRNA design to maximize activity and minimize off-target effects of CRISPR-Cas9. Doench JG, Fusi N, Sullender M, Hegde M, Vaimberg EW, Donovan KF, Smith I, Tothova Z, Wilen C, Orchard R, Virgin HW, Listgarten J, Root DE. Nat Biotechnol. 2016 Jan 18. doi: 10.1038/nbt.3437. PubMed 26780180.
Backbone
  Vector backbone: lentiGuide-Puro
  Backbone manufacturer: Zhang Lab (Addgene plasmid # 52963)
  Vector type: Mammalian Expression, Lentiviral, CRISPR
  Selectable markers: Puromycin
Growth in bacteria
  Bacterial resistance: Ampicillin, 100 μg/mL
  Growth temperature: 37°C
  Growth strain: DH5alpha
  Copy number: High Copy
Gene/Insert
  Gene/Insert name: PIK3C2A (alt names: PIK3C2A; NM_002645.2)
  gRNA/shRNA sequence: TTTAGACCTACTATTCAGAG
  Species: H. sapiens (human)
  Entrez Gene: PIK3C2A (a.k.a. CPK, OCSKD, PI3-K-C2(ALPHA), PI3-K-C2A, PI3K-C2-alpha, PI3K-C2alpha)
  Promoter: hU6
  Cloning method: Unknown
  Sequencing primers: 5′ U6-F; 3′ pS2-R
Terms and licenses: Academic/Nonprofit Terms; Industry Terms: Not Available to Industry
Depositor comments: The gRNA was designed to target the following Genbank reference sequence(s): NM_002645.2. Note that this plasmid does NOT contain Cas9. It should be used in conjunction with lentiCas9-Blast (Addgene #52962) or otherwise with cell lines already expressing Cas9. Browse the full kinome gRNA library at http://www.addgene.org/pooled-library/broadgpp-human-kinome/ or visit http://www.broadinstitute.org/rnai/public/ for detailed protocols and information.
How to cite: PIK3C2A gRNA (BRDN0001149181) was a gift from John Doench & David Root (Addgene plasmid # 76414 ; http://n2t.net/addgene:76414 ; RRID:Addgene_76414)
