[The description below was written by a language model from this plasmid's Addgene catalogue record and pLannotate feature annotations shown in this document.]
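Description:
PIK3C2A gRNA (BRDN0001149181) is a third-generation lentiviral CRISPR guide plasmid built on the lentiGuide-Puro backbone, carrying a single guide RNA designed against human PIK3C2A (reference transcript NM_002645.2), which encodes a class II phosphoinositide 3-kinase alpha isoform. The 8.3 kb plasmid is propagated in E. coli through a high-copy ColE1/pUC-type origin with ampicillin selection from the bla gene. The bacterial backbone also retains an f1 origin, lac regulatory remnants, T7 and T3 promoters, and an SV40 origin and polyadenylation signal outside the viral region.

The transfer cassette is framed by an RSV promoter fused to a truncated HIV-1 5' LTR, which makes genomic RNA production Tat-independent, and a self-inactivating ΔU3 3' LTR. Between them lie the Ψ packaging signal with a gag fragment, the Rev response element for Rev-dependent nuclear export, and a cPPT/CTS that aids nuclear import of the reverse-transcribed genome. The human U6 RNA polymerase III promoter drives the PIK3C2A-targeting spacer joined to the Streptococcus pyogenes Cas9 guide scaffold. Downstream, an EF-1α core promoter with its intron A expresses puromycin N-acetyltransferase for selection of transduced mammalian cells, followed by WPRE to enhance transcript stability and expression.

The plasmid does not encode Cas9, so it is meant to be used with a separate Cas9 vector such as lentiCas9-Blast or in cells already expressing Cas9. It belongs to a human kinome gRNA collection associated with optimized sgRNA design rules, and is suited to knockout of PIK3C2A in human cells.
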