Features (pLannotate 1.2.2; 29 found; start..end, strand, type, name):
     14..80      +  CDS            small t antigen (fragment): SV40 (simian virus 40) small t antigen
    106..317     +  promoter       EF-1α core promoter: core promoter for human elongation factor EF-1α
    318..1256    +  intron         EF-1α intron A: intron upstream of the start codon of human EF-1α
   1278..1877    +  CDS            PuroR (fragment): puromycin N-acetyltransferase; pac from Streptomyces; confers resistance to puromycin
   1893..2481    +  misc_feature   WPRE: woodchuck hepatitis virus posttranscriptional regulatory element
   2532..2551    +  misc_feature   cPPT/CTS (fragment): central polypurine tract and central termination sequence of HIV-1
   2553..2786    +  LTR            3' LTR (ΔU3): self-inactivating 3' long terminal repeat (LTR) from HIV-1
   2864..2985    +  polyA_signal   SV40 poly(A) signal: SV40 polyadenylation signal
   3025..3160    +  rep_origin     SV40 ori: SV40 origin of replication
   3181..3199    -  promoter       T7 promoter: promoter for bacteriophage T7 RNA polymerase
   3207..3362    +  CDS            lacZα (fragment): LacZα fragment of β-galactosidase; lacZ fragment
   3367..3795    +  rep_origin     f1 ori (sequence partly withheld): f1 bacteriophage origin of replication; arrow indicates direction of (+) strand synthesis
   3848..3952    +  promoter       AmpR promoter: bla
   3953..4813    +  CDS            AmpR: β-lactamase; bla; confers resistance to ampicillin, carbenicillin, and related antibiotics
   4984..5572    +  rep_origin     ori: high-copy-number ColE1/pMB1/pBR322/pUC origin of replication
   5755..5847    +  CDS            lacI (fragment): lac repressor; lacI; The lac repressor binds to the lac operator to inhibit transcription in E. coli. This inhibition can be relieved by adding lactose or isopropyl-β-D-thiogalactopyranoside (IPTG).
   5860..5881    +  protein_bind   CAP binding site: CAP binding activates transcription in the presence of cAMP. E. coli catabolite activator protein
   5896..5926    +  promoter       lac promoter: promoter for the E. coli lac operon
   5934..5950    +  protein_bind   lac operator: The lac repressor binds to the lac operator to inhibit transcription in E. coli. This inhibition can be relieved by adding lactose or isopropyl-β-D-thiogalactopyranoside (IPTG). lac repressor encoded by lacI
   5995..6013    +  promoter       T3 promoter: promoter for bacteriophage T3 RNA polymerase
   6041..6267    +  promoter       RSV promoter: Rous sarcoma virus enhancer/promoter
   6268..6448    +  LTR            5' LTR (truncated): truncated 5' long terminal repeat (LTR) from HIV-1
   6495..6620    +  misc_feature   HIV-1 Ψ: packaging signal of human immunodeficiency virus type 1
   6604..6967    +  CDS            HIV-1 gag (fragment): gag protein from human immunodeficiency virus 1; gag
   7113..7346    +  misc_feature   RRE: The Rev response element (RRE) of HIV-1 allows for Rev-dependent mRNA export from the nucleus to the cytoplasm.
   7723..7749    +  CDS            Rev (fragment): human immunodeficiency virus 1 (HIV-1) Rev protein; rev; enhances nuclear export of unspliced and incompletely spliced viral mRNAs
   7753..7993    +  promoter       U6 promoter: RNA polymerase III promoter for human U6 snRNA
   8023..8098    +  misc_RNA       gRNA scaffold: guide RNA scaffold for the Streptococcus pyogenes CRISPR/Cas9 system
   8154..8271    +  misc_feature   cPPT/CTS: central polypurine tract and central termination sequence of HIV-1
>Addgene plasmid #76414 | PIK3C2A gRNA (BRDN0001149181) | addgene full sequence | sequence record 185792 | Addgene Assembled Sequence
CCCGGGTGCAAAGATGGATAAAGTTTTAAACAGAGAGGAATCTTTGCAGCTAATGGACCTTCTAGGTCTT
GAAAGGAGTGGGAATTGGCTCCGGTGCCCGTCAGTGGGCAGAGCGCACATCGCCCACAGTCCCCGAGAAG
TTGGGGGGAGGGGTCGGCAATTGATCCGGTGCCTAGAGAAGGTGGCGCGGGGTAAACTGGGAAAGTGATG
TCGTGTACTGGCTCCGCCTTTTTCCCGAGGGTGGGGGAGAACCGTATATAAGTGCAGTAGTCGCCGTGAA
CGTTCTTTTTCGCAACGGGTTTGCCGCCAGAACACAGGTAAGTGCCGTGTGTGGTTCCCGCGGGCCTGGC
CTCTTTACGGGTTATGGCCCTTGCGTGCCTTGAATTACTTCCACCTGGCTGCAGTACGTGATTCTTGATC
CCGAGCTTCGGGTTGGAAGTGGGTGGGAGAGTTCGAGGCCTTGCGCTTAAGGAGCCCCTTCGCCTCGTGC
TTGAGTTGAGGCCTGGCCTGGGCGCTGGGGCCGCCGCGTGCGAATCTGGTGGCACCTTCGCGCCTGTCTC
GCTGCTTTCGATAAGTCTCTAGCCATTTAAAATTTTTGATGACCTGCTGCGACGCTTTTTTTCTGGCAAG
ATAGTCTTGTAAATGCGGGCCAAGATCTGCACACTGGTATTTCGGTTTTTGGGGCCGCGGGCGGCGACGG
GGCCCGTGCGTCCCAGCGCACATGTTCGGCGAGGCGGGGCCTGCGAGCGCGGCCACCGAGAATCGGACGG
GGGTAGTCTCAAGCTGGCCGGCCTGCTCTGGTGCCTGGCCTCGCGCCGCCGTGTATCGCCCCGCCCTGGG
CGGCAAGGCTGGCCCGGTCGGCACCAGTTGCGTGAGCGGAAAGATGGCCGCTTCCCGGCCCTGCTGCAGG
GAGCTCAAAATGGAGGACGCGGCGCTCGGGAGAGCGGGCGGGTGAGTCACCCACACAAAGGAAAAGGGCC
TTTCCGTCCTCAGCCGTCGCTTCATGTGACTCCACGGAGTACCGGGCGCCGTCCAGGCACCTCGATTAGT
TCTCGAGCTTTTGGAGTACGTCGTCTTTAGGTTGGGGGGAGGGGTTTTATGCGATGGAGTTTCCCCACAC
TGAGTGGGTGGAGACTGAAGTTAGGCCAGCTTGGCACTTGATGTAATTCTCCTTGGAATTTGCCCTTTTT
GAGTTTGGATCTTGGTTCATTCTCAAGCCTCAGACAGTGGTTCAAAGTTTTTTTCTTCCATTTCAGGTGT
CGTGACGTACGGCCACCATGACCGAGTACAAGCCCACGGTGCGCCTCGCCACCCGCGACGACGTCCCCAG
GGCCGTACGCACCCTCGCCGCCGCGTTCGCCGACTACCCCGCCACGCGCCACACCGTCGATCCGGACCGC
CACATCGAGCGGGTCACCGAGCTGCAAGAACTCTTCCTCACGCGCGTCGGGCTCGACATCGGCAAGGTGT
GGGTCGCGGACGACGGCGCCGCCGTGGCGGTCTGGACCACGCCGGAGAGCGTCGAAGCGGGGGCGGTGTT
CGCCGAGATCGGCCCGCGCATGGCCGAGTTGAGCGGTTCCCGGCTGGCCGCGCAGCAACAGATGGAAGGC
CTCCTGGCGCCGCACCGGCCCAAGGAGCCCGCGTGGTTCCTGGCCACCGTCGGAGTCTCGCCCGACCACC
AGGGCAAGGGTCTGGGCAGCGCCGTCGTGCTCCCCGGAGTGGAGGCGGCCGAGCGCGCCGGGGTGCCCGC
CTTCCTGGAGACCTCCGCGCCCCGCAACCTCCCCTTCTACGAGCGGCTCGGCTTCACCGTCACCGCCGAC
GTCGAGGTGCCCGAAGGACCGCGCACCTGGTGCATGACCCGCAAGCCCGGTGCCTGAACGCGTTAAGTCG
ACAATCAACCTCTGGATTACAAAATTTGTGAAAGATTGACTGGTATTCTTAACTATGTTGCTCCTTTTAC
GCTATGTGGATACGCTGCTTTAATGCCTTTGTATCATGCTATTGCTTCCCGTATGGCTTTCATTTTCTCC
TCCTTGTATAAATCCTGGTTGCTGTCTCTTTATGAGGAGTTGTGGCCCGTTGTCAGGCAACGTGGCGTGG
TGTGCACTGTGTTTGCTGACGCAACCCCCACTGGTTGGGGCATTGCCACCACCTGTCAGCTCCTTTCCGG
GACTTTCGCTTTCCCCCTCCCTATTGCCACGGCGGAACTCATCGCCGCCTGCCTTGCCCGCTGCTGGACA
GGGGCTCGGCTGTTGGGCACTGACAATTCCGTGGTGTTGTCGGGGAAATCATCGTCCTTTCCTTGGCTGC
TCGCCTGTGTTGCCACCTGGATTCTGCGCGGGACGTCCTTCTGCTACGTCCCTTCGGCCCTCAATCCAGC
GGACCTTCCTTCCCGCGGCCTGCTGCCGGCTCTGCGGCCTCTTCCGCGTCTTCGCCTTCGCCCTCAGACG
AGTCGGATCTCCCTTTGGGCCGCCTCCCCGCGTCGACTTTAAGACCAATGACTTACAAGGCAGCTGTAGA
TCTTAGCCACTTTTTAAAAGAAAAGGGGGGACTGGAAGGGCTAATTCACTCCCAACGAAGACAAGATCTG
CTTTTTGCTTGTACTGGGTCTCTCTGGTTAGACCAGATCTGAGCCTGGGAGCTCTCTGGCTAACTAGGGA
ACCCACTGCTTAAGCCTCAATAAAGCTTGCCTTGAGTGCTTCAAGTAGTGTGTGCCCGTCTGTTGTGTGA
CTCTGGTAACTAGAGATCCCTCAGACCCTTTTAGTCAGTGTGGAAAATCTCTAGCAGTACGTATAGTAGT
TCATGTCATCTTATTATTCAGTATTTATAACTTGCAAAGAAATGAATATCAGAGAGTGAGAGGAACTTGT
TTATTGCAGCTTATAATGGTTACAAATAAAGCAATAGCATCACAAATTTCACAAATAAAGCATTTTTTTC
ACTGCATTCTAGTTGTGGTTTGTCCAAACTCATCAATGTATCTTATCATGTCTGGCTCTAGCTATCCCGC
CCCTAACTCCGCCCATCCCGCCCCTAACTCCGCCCAGTTCCGCCCATTCTCCGCCCCATGGCTGACTAAT
TTTTTTTATTTATGCAGAGGCCGAGGCCGCCTCGGCCTCTGAGCTATTCCAGAAGTAGTGAGGAGGCTTT
TTTGGAGGCCTAGGGACGTACCCAATTCGCCCTATAGTGAGTCGTATTACGCGCGCTCACTGGCCGTCGT
TTTACAACGTCGTGACTGGGAAAACCCTGGCGTTACCCAACTTAATCGCCTTGCAGCACATCCCCCTTTC
GCCAGCTGGCGTAATAGCGAAGAGGCCCGCACCGATCGCCCTTCCCAACAGTTGCGCAGCCTGAATGGCG
AATGGG
[124 nt withheld, positions 3367-3490]
C
[91 nt withheld, positions 3492-3582]
A
[49 nt withheld, positions 3584-3632]
CCTTTGACGTTGGAGTCCACGTTCTTT
[37 nt withheld, positions 3660-3696]
ACCCTATCTCGGTCTATTCTTTTGATTTATAAGGGATTTTGCCGATTTCGGCCTATTGGTTAAAAAATGA
GCTGATTTAACAAAAATTTAACGCGAATTTTAACAAAATATTAACGCTTACAATTTAGGTGGCACTTTTC
GGGGAAATGTGCGCGGAACCCCTATTTGTTTATTTTTCTAAATACATTCAAATATGTATCCGCTCATGAG
ACAATAACCCTGATAAATGCTTCAATAATATTGAAAAAGGAAGAGTATGAGTATTCAACATTTCCGTGTC
GCCCTTATTCCCTTTTTTGCGGCATTTTGCCTTCCTGTTTTTGCTCACCCAGAAACGCTGGTGAAAGTAA
AAGATGCTGAAGATCAGTTGGGTGCACGAGTGGGTTACATCGAACTGGATCTCAACAGCGGTAAGATCCT
TGAGAGTTTTCGCCCCGAAGAACGTTTTCCAATGATGAGCACTTTTAAAGTTCTGCTATGTGGCGCGGTA
TTATCCCGTATTGACGCCGGGCAAGAGCAACTCGGTCGCCGCATACACTATTCTCAGAATGACTTGGTTG
AGTACTCACCAGTCACAGAAAAGCATCTTACGGATGGCATGACAGTAAGAGAATTATGCAGTGCTGCCAT
AACCATGAGTGATAACACTGCGGCCAACTTACTTCTGACAACGATCGGAGGACCGAAGGAGCTAACCGCT
TTTTTGCACAACATGGGGGATCATGTAACTCGCCTTGATCGTTGGGAACCGGAGCTGAATGAAGCCATAC
CAAACGACGAGCGTGACACCACGATGCCTGTAGCAATGGCAACAACGTTGCGCAAACTATTAACTGGCGA
ACTACTTACTCTAGCTTCCCGGCAACAATTAATAGACTGGATGGAGGCGGATAAAGTTGCAGGACCACTT
CTGCGCTCGGCCCTTCCGGCTGGCTGGTTTATTGCTGATAAATCTGGAGCCGGTGAGCGTGGGTCTCGCG
GTATCATTGCAGCACTGGGGCCAGATGGTAAGCCCTCCCGTATCGTAGTTATCTACACGACGGGGAGTCA
GGCAACTATGGATGAACGAAATAGACAGATCGCTGAGATAGGTGCCTCACTGATTAAGCATTGGTAACTG
TCAGACCAAGTTTACTCATATATACTTTAGATTGATTTAAAACTTCATTTTTAATTTAAAAGGATCTAGG
TGAAGATCCTTTTTGATAATCTCATGACCAAAATCCCTTAACGTGAGTTTTCGTTCCACTGAGCGTCAGA
CCCCGTAGAAAAGATCAAAGGATCTTCTTGAGATCCTTTTTTTCTGCGCGTAATCTGCTGCTTGCAAACA
AAAAAACCACCGCTACCAGCGGTGGTTTGTTTGCCGGATCAAGAGCTACCAACTCTTTTTCCGAAGGTAA
CTGGCTTCAGCAGAGCGCAGATACCAAATACTGTTCTTCTAGTGTAGCCGTAGTTAGGCCACCACTTCAA
GAACTCTGTAGCACCGCCTACATACCTCGCTCTGCTAATCCTGTTACCAGTGGCTGCTGCCAGTGGCGAT
AAGTCGTGTCTTACCGGGTTGGACTCAAGACGATAGTTACCGGATAAGGCGCAGCGGTCGGGCTGAACGG
GGGGTTCGTGCACACAGCCCAGCTTGGAGCGAACGACCTACACCGAACTGAGATACCTACAGCGTGAGCT
ATGAGAAAGCGCCACGCTTCCCGAAGGGAGAAAGGCGGACAGGTATCCGGTAAGCGGCAGGGTCGGAACA
GGAGAGCGCACGAGGGAGCTTCCAGGGGGAAACGCCTGGTATCTTTATAGTCCTGTCGGGTTTCGCCACC
TCTGACTTGAGCGTCGATTTTTGTGATGCTCGTCAGGGGGGCGGAGCCTATGGAAAAACGCCAGCAACGC
GGCCTTTTTACGGTTCCTGGCCTTTTGCTGGCCTTTTGCTCACATGTTCTTTCCTGCGTTATCCCCTGAT
TCTGTGGATAACCGTATTACCGCCTTTGAGTGAGCTGATACCGCTCGCCGCAGCCGAACGACCGAGCGCA
GCGAGTCAGTGAGCGAGGAAGCGGAAGAGCGCCCAATACGCAAACCGCCTCTCCCCGCGCGTTGGCCGAT
TCATTAATGCAGCTGGCACGACAGGTTTCCCGACTGGAAAGCGGGCAGTGAGCGCAACGCAATTAATGTG
AGTTAGCTCACTCATTAGGCACCCCAGGCTTTACACTTTATGCTTCCGGCTCGTATGTTGTGTGGAATTG
TGAGCGGATAACAATTTCACACAGGAAACAGCTATGACCATGATTACGCCAAGCGCGCAATTAACCCTCA
CTAAAGGGAACAAAAGCTGGAGCTGCAAGCTTAATGTAGTCTTATGCAATACTCTTGTAGTCTTGCAACA
TGGTAACGATGAGTTAGCAACATGCCTTACAAGGAGAGAAAAAGCACCGTGCATGCCGATTGGTGGAAGT
AAGGTGGTACGATCGTGCCTTATTAGGAAGGCAACAGACGGGTCTGACATGGATTGGACGAACCACTGAA
TTGCCGCATTGCAGAGATATTGTATTTAAGTGCCTAGCTCGATACATAAACGGGTCTCTCTGGTTAGACC
AGATCTGAGCCTGGGAGCTCTCTGGCTAACTAGGGAACCCACTGCTTAAGCCTCAATAAAGCTTGCCTTG
AGTGCTTCAAGTAGTGTGTGCCCGTCTGTTGTGTGACTCTGGTAACTAGAGATCCCTCAGACCCTTTTAG
TCAGTGTGGAAAATCTCTAGCAGTGGCGCCCGAACAGGGACTTGAAAGCGAAAGGGAAACCAGAGGAGCT
CTCTCGACGCAGGACTCGGCTTGCTGAAGCGCGCACGGCAAGAGGCGAGGGGCGGCGACTGGTGAGTACG
CCAAAAATTTTGACTAGCGGAGGCTAGAAGGAGAGAGATGGGTGCGAGAGCGTCAGTATTAAGCGGGGGA
GAATTAGATCGCGATGGGAAAAAATTCGGTTAAGGCCAGGGGGAAAGAAAAAATATAAATTAAAACATAT
AGTATGGGCAAGCAGGGAGCTAGAACGATTCGCAGTTAATCCTGGCCTGTTAGAAACATCAGAAGGCTGT
AGACAAATACTGGGACAGCTACAACCATCCCTTCAGACAGGATCAGAAGAACTTAGATCATTATATAATA
CAGTAGCAACCCTCTATTGTGTGCATCAAAGGATAGAGATAAAAGACACCAAGGAAGCTTTAGACAAGAT
AGAGGAAGAGCAAAACAAAAGTAAGACCACCGCACAGCAAGCGGCCGCTGATCTTCAGACCTGGAGGAGG
AGATATGAGGGACAATTGGAGAAGTGAATTATATAAATATAAAGTAGTAAAAATTGAACCATTAGGAGTA
GCACCCACCAAGGCAAAGAGAAGAGTGGTGCAGAGAGAAAAAAGAGCAGTGGGAATAGGAGCTTTGTTCC
TTGGGTTCTTGGGAGCAGCAGGAAGCACTATGGGCGCAGCGTCAATGACGCTGACGGTACAGGCCAGACA
ATTATTGTCTGGTATAGTGCAGCAGCAGAACAATTTGCTGAGGGCTATTGAGGCGCAACAGCATCTGTTG
CAACTCACAGTCTGGGGCATCAAGCAGCTCCAGGCAAGAATCCTGGCTGTGGAAAGATACCTAAAGGATC
AACAGCTCCTGGGGATTTGGGGTTGCTCTGGAAAACTCATTTGCACCACTGCTGTGCCTTGGAATGCTAG
TTGGAGTAATAAATCTCTGGAACAGATTTGGAATCACACGACCTGGATGGAGTGGGACAGAGAAATTAAC
AATTACACAAGCTTAATACACTCCTTAATTGAAGAATCGCAAAACCAGCAAGAAAAGAATGAACAAGAAT
TATTGGAATTAGATAAATGGGCAAGTTTGTGGAATTGGTTTAACATAACAAATTGGCTGTGGTATATAAA
ATTATTCATAATGATAGTAGGAGGCTTGGTAGGTTTAAGAATAGTTTTTGCTGTACTTTCTATAGTGAAT
AGAGTTAGGCAGGGATATTCACCATTATCGTTTCAGACCCACCTCCCAACCCCGAGGGGACCCAGAGAGG
GCCTATTTCCCATGATTCCTTCATATTTGCATATACGATACAAGGCTGTTAGAGAGATAATTAGAATTAA
TTTGACTGTAAACACAAAGATATTAGTACAAAATACGTGACGTAGAAAGTAATAATTTCTTGGGTAGTTT
GCAGTTTTAAAATTATGTTTTAAAATGGACTATCATATGCTTACCGTAACTTGAAAGTATTTCGATTTCT
TGGCTTTATATATCTTGTGGAAAGGACGAAACACCGTTTAGACCTACTATTCAGAGGTTTTAGAGCTAGA
AATAGCAAGTTAAAATAAGGCTAGTCCGTTATCAACTTGAAAAAGTGGCACCGAGTCGGTGCTTTTTTAA
GCTTGGCGTAACTAGATCTTGAGACAAATGGCAGTATTCATCCACAATTTTAAAAGAAAAGGGGGGATTG
GGGGGTACAGTGCAGGGGAAAGAATAGTAGACATAATAGCAACAGACATACAAACTAAAGAATTACAAAA
ACAAATTACAAAAATTCAAAATTTTCGGGTTTATTACAGGGACAGCAGAGATCCACTTTGGCGCCGGCTC
GAGGGGG
