>Addgene plasmid #76414 | PIK3C2A gRNA (BRDN0001149181) | depositor partial sequence | sequence record 143874 | Target Sequence
TTTAGACCTACTATTCAGAG
