>Addgene plasmid #76414 | PIK3C2A gRNA (BRDN0001149181) | addgene partial sequence | sequence record 185791 | hU6-F
TAGAAAGTAATAATTTCTTGGGTAGTTTGCAGTTTTAAAATTATGTTTTAAAATGGACTATCATATGCTT
ACCGTAACTTGAAAGTATTTCGATTTCTTGGCTTTATATATCTTGTGGAAAGGACGAAACACCGTTTAGA
CCTACTATTCAGAGTTTTAGAGCTAGAAATAGCAAGTTAAAATAAGGCTAGTCCGTTATCAACTTGAAAA
AGTGGCACCGAGTCGGTGCTTTTTTAAGCTTGGCGTAACTAGATCTTGAGACAAATGGCAGTATTCATCC
ACAATTTTAAAAGAAAAGGGGGGATTGGGGGGTACAGTGCAGGGGAAAGAATAGTAGACATAATAGCAAC
AGACATACAAACTAAAGAATTACAAAAACAAATTACAAAAATTCAAAATTTTCGGGTTTATTACAGGGAC
AGCAGAGATCCACTTTGGCGCCGGCTCGAGGGGGCCCGGGTGCAAAGATGGATAAAGTTTTAAACAGAGA
GGAATCTTTGCAGCTAATGGACCTTCTAGGTCTTGAAAGGAGTGGGAATTGGCTCCGGTGCCCGTCAGTG
GGCAGAGCGC
